>Addgene plasmid #56528 | Clover-Lysosomes-20 | depositor partial sequence | sequence record 87421 | insert sequence
GACGTCAGATCCGCTAGCGCTACCGGACTCAGATCTCGAGCGCCACCATGGCGGCCCCGGGCGCCCGGCG
TCCGCTGCTCCTGTTGCTGCTGGCAGGCCTTGCACACAGCGCCCCAGCACTGTTCGAGGTGAAAGACAAC
AACGGCACAGCGTGTATAATGGCCAGCTTCTCTGCCTCCTTTCTGACCACCTATGAGGCTGGACATGTTT
CTAAGGTCTCGAATATGACCCTGCCAGCCTCTGCAGAAGTCCTGAAGAATAGCAGCTCTTGTGGTGAAAA
GAATGCTTCTGAGCCCACCCTCGCAATCACCTTTGGAGAAGGATATTTACTGAAACTCACCTTCACAAAA
AACACAACACGTTACAGTGTCCAGCACATGTATTTCACATATAACCTGTCAGACACACAATTCTTTCCCA
ATGCCAGCTCCAAAGGGCCCGACACTGTGGATTCCACAACTGACATCAAGGCAGACATCAACAAAACATA
CCGATGTGTCAGCGACATCAGGGTCTACATGAAGAATGTGACCATTGTGCTCTGGGACGCTACTATCCAG
GCCTACCTGCCGAGTAGCAACTTCAGCAAGGAAGAGACACGCTGCCCACAGGATCAACCTTCCCCAACTA
CTGGGCCACCCAGCCCCTCACCACCACTTGTGCCCACAAACCCCAGTGTGTCCAAGTACAATGTGACTGG
TGACAATGGAACCTGCCTGCTGGCCTCTATGGCACTGCAACTCAACATCACCTACATGAAGAAGGACAAC
ACGACTGTGACCAGAGCATTCAACATCAACCCAAGTGACAAATATAGTGGGACTTGCGGTGCCCAGTTGG
TGACCCTGAAGGTGGGGAACAAGAGCAGAGTCCTGGAGCTGCAGTTTGGGATGAATGCCACTTCTAGCCT
GTTTTTCCTGCAAGGAGTTCAGTTGAACATGACTCTTCCTGATGCCATAGAGCCCACGTTCAGCACCTCC
AACTATTCCCTGAAAGCTCTTCAGGCCAGTGTCGGCAACTCATACAAGTGCAACAGTGAGGAGCACATCT
TTGTCAGCAAGGCGCTCGCCCTCAATGTCTTCAGCGTGCAAGTCCAGGCTTTCAGGGTAGAAAGTGACAG
GTTTGGGTCTGTGGAAGAGTGTGTACAGGACGGTAACAACATGCTGATCCCCATTGCTGTGGGCGGGGCC
CTGGCAGGGCTGGTCCTCATCGTCCTCATCGCCTACCTCATCGGCAGGAAGAGGAGTCACGCGGGCTATC
AGACCATCTCGGAATTCGGCTCCACCGGCTCCACCGGCTCCACCGGCGCGGATCCACCGGTCGCCACCAT
GGTGAGCAAGGGCGAGGAGCTGTTCACCGGGGTGGTGCCCATCCTGGTCGAGCTGGACGGCGACGTAAAC
GGCCACAAGTTCAGCGTCCGCGGCGAGGGCGAGGGCGATGCCACCAACGGCAAGCTGACCCTGAAGTTCA
TCTGCACCACCGGCAAGCTGCCCGTGCCCTGGCCCACCCTCGTGACCACCTTCGGCTACGGCGTGGCCTG
CTTCAGCCGCTACCCCGACCACATGAAGCAGCACGACTTCTTCAAGTCCGCCATGCCCGAAGGCTACGTC
CAGGAGCGCACCATCTCTTTCAAGGACGACGGTACCTACAAGACCCGCGCCGAGGTGAAGTTCGAGGGCG
ACACCCTGGTGAACCGCATCGAGCTGAAGGGCATCGACTTCAAGGAGGACGGCAACATCCTGGGGCACAA
GCTGGAGTACAACTTCAACAGCCACAACGTCTATATCACGGCCGACAAGCAGAAGAACGGCATCAAGGCT
AACTTCAAGATCCGCCACAACGTTGAGGACGGCAGCGTGCAGCTCGCCGACCACTACCAGCAGAACACCC
CCATCGGCGACGGCCCCGTGCTGCTGCCCGACAACCACTACCTGAGCCATCAGTCCGCCCTGAGCAAAGA
CCCCAACGAGAAGCGCGATCACATGGTCCTGCTGGAGTTCGTGACCGCCGCCGGGATCACTCTCGGCATG
GACGAGCTGTACAAGTAAGCGGCCGCGACTCTAGATCATAATCAGCCATACCACA
