>Addgene plasmid #56528 | Clover-Lysosomes-20 | addgene partial sequence | sequence record 115098 | EGFP-N 5'-CGTCGCCGTCCAGCTCGACCAG-3'
TGCTCACCATGGTGGCGACCGGTGGATCCGCGCCGGTGGAGCCGGTGGAGCCGGTGGAGCCGAATTCCGA
GATGGTCTGATAGCCCGCGTGACTCCTCTTCCTGCCGATGAGGTAGGCGATGAGGACGATGAGGACCAGC
CCTGCCAGGGCCCCGCCCACAGCAATGGGGATCAGCATGTTGTTACCGTCCTGTACACACTCTTCCACAG
ACCCAAACCTGTCACTTTCTACCCTGAAAGCCTGGACTTGCACGCTGAAGACATTGAGGGCGAGCGCCTT
GCTGACAAAGATGTGCTCCTCACTGTTGCACTTGTATGAGTTGCCGACACTGGCCTGAAGAGCTTTCAGG
GAATAGTTGGAGGTGCTGAACGTGGGCTCTATGGCATCAGGAAGAGTCATGTTCAACTGAACTCCTTGCA
GGAAAAACAGGCTAGAAGTGGCATTCATCCCAAACTGCAGCTCCAGGACTCTGCTCTTGTTCCCCACCTT
CAGGGTCACCAACTGGGCACCGCAAGTCCCACTATATTTGTCACTTGGGTTGATGTTGAATGCTCTGGTC
ACAGTCGTGTTGTCCTTCTTCATGTAGGTGATGTTGAGTTGCAGTGCCATAGAGGCCAGCAGGCAGGTTC
CATTGTCACCAGTCACATTGTACTTGGACACACTGGGGTTTGTGGGCACAAGTGGTGGTGAGGGGCTGGG
TGGCCCAGTAGTTGGGGAAGGTTGATCCTGTGGGCAGCGTGTCTCTTCCTTGCTGAAGTTGCTACTCGGC
AGGTAGGCCT
