[The description below was written by a language model from this plasmid's Addgene catalogue record.]
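Description:
Clover-Lysosomes-20 is a mammalian expression plasmid that produces a fluorescent marker for the lysosomal membrane. It is built on a Clover vector backbone of about 4.75 kb (excluding the insert). In bacteria it is maintained as a high-copy plasmid under kanamycin selection, and the neomycin marker allows selection of stably transfected mammalian cells with G418. No feature table accompanies the record, so the specific origin of replication and the promoter arrangement driving the resistance marker are not stated.

The payload is rat LAMP1 (lysosome-associated membrane protein 1) expressed from the CMV promoter as a fusion with Clover, a bright green fluorescent protein with recorded excitation and emission maxima of 505 and 515 nm. LAMP1 is an abundant transmembrane glycoprotein of lysosomes and late endosomes, so the fusion carries Clover to the membranes of these organelles and labels them in living or fixed cells. The use of an SV40 polyadenylation-region primer for sequencing implies that the transcript ends in an SV40 poly(A) signal. The record does not specify on which terminus of LAMP1 the tag sits, the nature of the linker, or what the "20" in the name denotes, and the cloning method is listed as unknown.

The construct belongs to a set of localisation fusions associated with work describing improved green and red fluorescent proteins for FRET. It is typically used in transfected mammalian cells to visualise lysosome distribution, morphology and dynamics by fluorescence microscopy, or as a green organelle reference in multicolour imaging.
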