Addgene plasmid #56528: Clover-Lysosomes-20
Purpose: Localization: Lysosome Membrane, Excitation: 505, Emission: 515
Depositing lab: Michael Davidson. Depositing organization: Florida State University, Tallahassee. Publication: Improving FRET dynamic range with bright green and red fluorescent proteins. Lam AJ, St-Pierre F, Gong Y, Marshall JD, Cranfill PJ, Baird MA, McKeown MR, Wiedenmann J, Davidson MW, Schnitzer MJ, Tsien RY, Lin MZ. Nat Methods. 2012 Sep 9. doi: 10.1038/nmeth.2171. PubMed 22961245.
Backbone
  Vector backbone: Clover
  Backbone size w/o insert (bp): 4750
  Vector type: Mammalian Expression
  Selectable markers: Neomycin (select with G418)
Growth in bacteria
  Bacterial resistance: Kanamycin, 50 μg/mL
  Growth temperature: 37°C
  Growth strain: DH5alpha
  Copy number: High Copy
Gene/Insert
  Gene/Insert name: LAMP1 (alt name: NM_012857.2)
  Species: R. norvegicus (rat)
  Promoter: CMV
  Tag / fusion protein: Clover
  Cloning method: Unknown
  Sequencing primers: 5′ CMV-F; 3′ SV40pA-R
Terms and licenses: Academic/Nonprofit Terms; Industry Terms
Depositor comments: . Excitation = 505; Emission = 515
How to cite: Clover-Lysosomes-20 was a gift from Michael Davidson (Addgene plasmid # 56528 ; http://n2t.net/addgene:56528 ; RRID:Addgene_56528)
